>Addgene plasmid #23762 | pDONR223-ITPKB | depositor partial sequence | sequence record 10886 | Author sequence
ATGGCTGTGTACTGCTATGCGCTCAATAGCCTGGTGATCATGAATAGCGCCAACGAGATGAAGAGCGGCG
GCGGCCCGGGGCCCAGTGGCAGCGAGACGCCCCCGCCCCCGAGGAGGGCAGTGCTGAGCCCCGGCAGCGT
TTTCAGCCCCGGGAGAGGCGCCTCTTTCCTCTTCCCCCCAGCCGAGTCGCTGTCCCCCGAGGAGCCCCGG
AGCCCCGGGGGCTGGCGGAGCGGCCGGCGCAGGCTGAATAGTAGCAGCGGCAGTGGCAGCGGCAGCAGCG
GCAGTAGCGTGAGCAGCCCAAGTTGGGCTGGTCGCCTGCGAGGGGACCGGCAGCAGGTGGTGGCAGCCGG
TACCCTCTCCCCGCCAGGGCCGGAGGAGGCCAAGAGGAAGCTGCGGATCTTGCAGCGCGAGTTGCAGAAC
GTGCAGGTGAACCAGAAAGTGGGCATGTTTGAGGCGCACATCCAGGCACAGAGCTCCGCCATTCAAGCGC
CCCGCAGCCCGCGTTTGGGCAGGGCTCACTCGCCCTCCCCGTGCCCCTTCCGCAGCAGCAGTCAGCCCCC
TGGAAGGGTCCTGGTTCAGGGCGCCCGGAGCGAGGAACGGAGGACAAAGTCCTGGGGGGAGCAATGTCCA
GAGACTTCAGGAACCGACTCCGGGAGGAAAGGAGGGCCCAGCCTATGCTCCTCGCAGGTGAAGAAAGGAA
TGCCACCTCTTCCCGGCCGGGCTGCCCCTACAGGATCAGAGGCTCAGGGTCCATCCGCTTTTGTAAGGAT
GGAGAAGGGTATCCCTGCCAGTCCCCGCTGTGGCTCACCCACAGCTATGGAAATTGACAAAAGGGGCTCT
CCTACCCCGGGAACTCGGAGCTGCCTAGCTCCCTCATTGGGGCTGTTCGGAGCTAGCTTAACGATGGCCA
CGGAAGTGGCAGCGAGAGTTACATCCACTGGGCCACACCGTCCACAGGATCTTGCCCTCACTGAGCCGTC
TGGGAGAGCCCGTGAGCTTGAGGACCTGCAGCCCCCAGAGGCCCTGGTGGAGAGGCAGGGGCAGTTTCTG
GGCAGTGAGACAAGCCCAGCCCCAGAAAGGGGCGGGCCCCGCGATGGAGAACCCCCTGGGAAGATGGGGA
AAGGATATCTGCCCTGTGGCATGCCGGGCTCTGGGGAGCCTGAAGTGGGCAAAAGGCCAGAGGAGACGAC
TGTGAGCGTGCAAAGCGCAGAGTCCTCTGATGCCCTGAGCTGGTCCAGGCTGCCCAGGGCCCTGGCCTCC
GTAGGCCCTGAGGAGGCCCGAAGTGGGGCCCCCGTGGGCGGGGGGCGTTGGCAGCTCTCCGACAGAGTGG
AGGGAGGGTCCCCAACGCTGGGCTTGCTTGGGGGCAGCCCCTCAGCACAGCCGGGGACCGGGAATGTGGA
GGCGGGAATTCCTTCTGGCAGAATGCTGGAGCCTTTGCCCTGTTGGGACGCTGCGAAAGATCTGAAAGAA
CCTCAGTGCCCTCCTGGGGACAGGGTGGGTGTGCAGCCTGGGAACTCCAGGGTTTGGCAGGGCACCATGG
AGAAAGCCGGTTTGGCTTGGACGCGTGGCACAGGGGTGCAATCAGAGGGGACTTGGGAAAGCCAGCGGCA
GGACAGTGATGCCCTCCCAAGTCCGGAGCTGCTACCCCAAGATCAGGACAAGCCTTTCCTGAGGAAGGCC
TGCAGCCCCAGCAACATACCTGCTGTCATCATTACAGACATGGGCACCCAGGAGGATGGGGCCTTGGAGG
AGACGCAGGGAAGCCCTCGGGGCAACCTGCCCCTGAGGAAACTGTCCTCTTCCTCGGCCTCCTCCACGGG
CTTCTCCTCATCCTACGAAGACTCAGAGGAGGACATCTCCAGTGACCCTGAGCGCACCCTGGACCCCAAC
TCAGCCTTCCTGCATACCCTGGACCAGCAGAAACCTAGAGTGTGA
