>Addgene plasmid #23762 | pDONR223-ITPKB | addgene partial sequence | sequence record 29600 | 23762 with M13pUc-fwd
AATGATTTTATTTTGACTGATAGTGACCTGTTCGTTGCAACAAATTGATGAGCAATGCTTTTTTATAATG
CCAACTTTGTACAAAAAAGTTGGCATGGCTGTGTACTGCTATGCGCTCAATAGCCTGGTGATCATGAATA
GCGCCAACGAGATGAAGAGCGGCGGCGGCCCGGGGCCCAGTGGCAGCGAGACGCCCCCGCCCCCGAGGAG
GGCAGTGCTGAGCCCCGGCAGCGTTTTCAGCCCCGGGAGAGGCGCCTCTTTCCTCTTCCCCCCAGCCGAG
TCGCTGTCCCCCGAGGAGCCCCGGAGCCCCGGGGGCTGGCGGAGCGGCCGGCGCAGGCTGAATAGTAGCA
GCGGCAGTGGCAGCGGCAGCAGCGGCAGTAGCGTGAGCAGCCCAAGTTGGGCTGGTCGCCTGCGAGGGGA
CCGGCAGCAGGTGGTGGCAGCCGGTACCCTCTCCCCGCCAGGGCCGGAGGAGGCCAAGAGGAAGCTGCGG
ATCTTGCAGCGCGAGTTGCAGAACGTGCAGGTGAACCAGAAAGTGGGCATGTTTGAGGCGCACATCCAGG
CACAGAGCTCCGCCATTCAAGCGCCCCGCAGCCCGCGTTTGGGCAGGGCTCACTCGCCCTCCCCGTGCCC
CTTCCGCAGCAGCAGTCAGCCCCCTGGAAGGGTCCTGGTTCAGGGCGCCCGGAGCGAGGAACGGAGGACA
AAGTCCTGGGGGGGAGCAATGTCCAGAGACTTC
