[The description below was written by a language model from this plasmid's Addgene catalogue record.]
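Description:
pDONR223-ITPKB is a Gateway entry-type clone built on the Invitrogen pDONR223 donor backbone (about 5 kb without insert). It carries the open reading frame of human ITPKB, which encodes inositol 1,4,5-trisphosphate 3-kinase B. The plasmid is maintained in E. coli at high copy number under spectinomycin selection. The insert is listed as 1,935 bp and was introduced by Gateway recombination, so it should be flanked by attachment sites that allow transfer into a compatible destination vector through a further recombination reaction. No feature table is provided, so the exact site types and positions are not documented here. M13 forward and reverse priming sites on either side of the insert are used for sequence verification. The mutation field reads "1MM", which probably means a single mismatch relative to the reference sequence, but the record does not define the term or say which position is affected.

The ORF deliberately lacks a stop codon. After transfer, it can therefore be read through into a C-terminal epitope tag and a stop codon supplied by the destination vector. The record names no eukaryotic promoter or expression elements in this plasmid, and the depositors state that it should not be transfected directly. It serves as a shuttle source for the ORF rather than as an expression construct. For mammalian expression, the depositors point to a companion set of four lentiviral destination vectors (pLX301 to pLX304). The associated publication concerns resistance to RAF inhibition through reactivation of the MAP kinase pathway, which suggests the clone belongs to a kinase ORF collection used for gain-of-function screening.
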