Addgene plasmid #23762: pDONR223-ITPKB
Depositing lab: William Hahn & David Root. Depositing organization: Dana-Farber Cancer Institute. Publication: COT drives resistance to RAF inhibition through MAP kinase pathway reactivation. Johannessen CM, Boehm JS, Kim SY, Thomas SR, Wardwell L, Johnson LA, Emery CM, Stransky N, Cogdill AP, Barretina J, Caponigro G, Hieronymus H, Murray RR, Salehi-Ashtiani K, Hill DE, Vidal M, Zhao JJ, Yang X, Alkan O, Kim S, Harris JL, Wilson CJ, Myer VE, Finan PM, Root DE, Roberts TM, Golub T, Flaherty KT, Dummer R, Weber BL, Sellers WR, Schlegel R, Wargo JA, Hahn WC, Garraway LA. Nature. 2010 Dec 16;468(7326):968-72. doi: 10.1038/nature09627 PubMed 21107320.
Backbone
  Vector backbone: pDONR223
  Backbone manufacturer: Invitrogen
  Backbone size w/o insert (bp): 5005
  Vector type: Gateway Donor vector
Growth in bacteria
  Bacterial resistance: Spectinomycin, 50 μg/mL
  Growth temperature: 37°C
  Growth strain: DH5alpha
  Copy number: High Copy
Gene/Insert
  Gene/Insert name: ITPKB (alt name: inositol 1,4,5-trisphosphate 3-kinase B)
  Species: H. sapiens (human)
  Insert size (bp): 1935
  Mutation: 1MM
  Entrez Gene: ITPKB (a.k.a. IP3-3KB, IP3K, IP3K-B, IP3KB, PIG37)
  Cloning method: Gateway Cloning
  Sequencing primers: 5′ M13pUC-fwd; 3′ M13rev
Terms and licenses: Academic/Nonprofit Terms; Industry Terms: Not Available to Industry
Depositor comments: The ORF has no Stop codon. This design enables easy recombination into a destination vector to add an epitope tag of choice and Stop codon to the ORF. Do NOT use this plasmid directly for transfections. A set of 4 custom lentiviral vectors is available ( pLX301 (http://www.addgene.org/25895/) , pLX302 (http://www.addgene.org/25896/) , pLX303 (http://www.addgene.org/25897/) , pLX304 (http://www.addgene.org/25890/) ) to be used to express these ORFs in mammalian cells. These plasmids are not included in the kit and must be ordered separately.
How to cite: pDONR223-ITPKB was a gift from William Hahn & David Root (Addgene plasmid # 23762 ; http://n2t.net/addgene:23762 ; RRID:Addgene_23762)
